Addgene plasmid #189776: pmScarlet3-LaminB_C1
Purpose: Construct for labelling nuclear envelopes in mammaiian cells using mScarlet3-LaminB fusion
Depositing lab: Dorus Gadella. Depositing organization: University of Amsterdam. Publication: mScarlet3: a brilliant and fast-maturing red fluorescent protein. Gadella TWJ Jr, van Weeren L, Stouthamer J, Hink MA, Wolters AHG, Giepmans BNG, Aumonier S, Dupuy J, Royant A. Nat Methods. 2023 Apr;20(4):541-545. doi: 10.1038/s41592-023-01809-y. Epub 2023 Mar 27. PubMed 36973546.
Backbone
  Vector backbone: pC1
  Vector type: Mammalian Expression
Growth in bacteria
  Bacterial resistance: Kanamycin, 50 μg/mL
  Growth temperature: 37°C
  Growth strain: DH5alpha
  Copy number: High Copy
Gene/Insert
  Gene/Insert name: mScarlet3-LaminB
  Species: Synthetic
  Promoter: CMV
  Cloning method: Restriction Enzyme; 5′ cloning site unknown (unknown if destroyed)
Terms and licenses: Academic/Nonprofit Terms; Industry Terms: Not Available to Industry
How to cite: pmScarlet3-LaminB_C1 was a gift from Dorus Gadella (Addgene plasmid # 189776 ; http://n2t.net/addgene:189776 ; RRID:Addgene_189776)
