[The description below was written by a language model from this plasmid's Addgene catalogue record and pLannotate feature annotations shown in this document.]
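Description:
pmScarlet3-LaminB_C1 is a mammalian expression plasmid built on a C1-type backbone, in which the fluorescent protein sits upstream of the fusion partner. It expresses the red fluorescent protein mScarlet3 fused to the N-terminus of lamin B so that nuclear envelopes can be labelled in live or fixed mammalian cells. The plasmid is maintained at high copy in E. coli through a ColE1/pUC-type origin and selected with kanamycin. A single NeoR/KanR (Tn5 aminoglycoside phosphotransferase) gene is preceded by both a bacterial bla-type promoter and the SV40 enhancer/early promoter and is followed by the HSV TK polyadenylation signal. This gene therefore gives kanamycin resistance in bacteria and could also support G418 selection in mammalian cells. An f1 origin is also present.

The payload is driven by the human CMV immediate-early enhancer and promoter and terminated by the SV40 poly(A) signal. The automated annotation labels the fluorescent protein reading frame as a fragment of an mScarlet-I derivative, which most likely reflects the closest database match rather than the true identity, since the catalogue entry names it mScarlet3. Downstream lie remnants of the multiple cloning site, a V5 epitope tag, and an attB1 site. These are followed by the human LMNB1 coding sequence and an attB2 site, suggesting that the lamin B1 segment was originally derived from a Gateway clone. The catalogue lists the insert species as synthetic, although the feature table matches the lamin portion to human LMNB1. Lamin B1 incorporates into the nuclear lamina beneath the inner nuclear membrane, so the fusion marks the nuclear rim with red fluorescence. Several small annotated fragments (RSF ori, large T antigen, ble, bGH poly(A)) appear to be backbone remnants or partial matches.
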