Features (pLannotate 1.2.2; 20 found; start..end, strand, type, name):
     48..107     +  rep_origin     RSF ori (fragment): Plasmids containing the RSF 1030 origin of replication can be propagated in E. coli cells that contain additional plasmids with compatible origins.
    175..478     +  enhancer       CMV enhancer: human cytomegalovirus immediate early enhancer
    479..682     +  promoter       CMV promoter: human cytomegalovirus (CMV) immediate early promoter
    726..1396    +  CDS            mScarlet-2I (fragment): mScarlet-I derivative in which the N- and C-termini have been modified to reduce cytotoxicity (Valbuena et al., 2020) preserves the original mammalian codon optimization
   1422..1455    +  misc_feature   MCS (fragment): multiple cloning site
   1461..1502    +  CDS            V5 tag: epitope tag from simian virus 5
   1518..1542    +  protein_bind   attB1: mutant version of attB; recombination site for the Gateway® BP reaction BP Clonase™
   1563..3320    +  CDS            LMNB1: LMNB1_HUMAN - Also known as LMN2, LMNB. Experimental evidence at protein level: Swiss-Prot protein existence level 1. Lamins are components of the nuclear lamina, a fibrous layer on the nucleoplasmic side of the inner nuclear membrane, which is thought to provide a framework for the nuclear envelope and may also interact with chromatin. From Homo sapiens (Human).
   3340..3364    -  protein_bind   attB2: mutant version of attB; recombination site for the Gateway® BP reaction BP Clonase™
   3387..3412    +  misc_feature   MCS (fragment): multiple cloning site
   3429..3513    +  CDS            large T antigen (fragment): large T antigen from SV40 (simian virus 40)
   3536..3657    +  polyA_signal   SV40 poly(A) signal: SV40 polyadenylation signal
   3691..4119    -  rep_origin     f1 ori (sequence partly withheld): f1 bacteriophage origin of replication; arrow indicates direction of (+) strand synthesis
   4146..4250    +  promoter       AmpR promoter: bla
   4252..4609    +  promoter       SV40 promoter: SV40 enhancer and early promoter
   4644..5438    +  CDS            NeoR/KanR: aminoglycoside phosphotransferase from Tn5; aph(3')-II (or nptII); confers resistance to neomycin, kanamycin, and G418 (Geneticin®)
   5459..5611    +  CDS            ble (fragment): BLE_KLEPN - Experimental evidence at protein level: Swiss-Prot protein existence level 1. Binding protein with a strong affinity to the bleomycin family of antibiotics. Binds to CL990; an antimitotic-antibiotic compound. From Klebsiella pneumoniae.
   5670..5717    +  polyA_signal   HSV TK poly(A) signal: herpes simplex virus thymidine kinase polyadenylation signal (Cole and Stacy, 1985)
   5808..5824    -  polyA_signal   bGH poly(A) signal (fragment): bovine growth hormone polyadenylation signal
   6046..6634    +  rep_origin     ori: high-copy-number ColE1/pMB1/pBR322/pUC origin of replication
>Addgene plasmid #189776 | pmScarlet3-LaminB_C1 | addgene full sequence | sequence record 376494 | Addgene NGS Result
AACGCCAGCAACGCGGCCTTTTTACGGTTCCTGGCCTTTTGCTGGCCTTTTGCTCACATGTTCTTTCCTG
CGTTATCCCCTGATTCTGTGGATAACCGTATTACCGCCATGCATTAGTTATTAATAGTAATCAATTACGG
GGTCATTAGTTCATAGCCCATATATGGAGTTCCGCGTTACATAACTTACGGTAAATGGCCCGCCTGGCTG
ACCGCCCAACGACCCCCGCCCATTGACGTCAATAATGACGTATGTTCCCATAGTAACGCCAATAGGGACT
TTCCATTGACGTCAATGGGTGGAGTATTTACGGTAAACTGCCCACTTGGCAGTACATCAAGTGTATCATA
TGCCAAGTACGCCCCCTATTGACGTCAATGACGGTAAATGGCCCGCCTGGCATTATGCCCAGTACATGAC
CTTATGGGACTTTCCTACTTGGCAGTACATCTACGTATTAGTCATCGCTATTACCATGGTGATGCGGTTT
TGGCAGTACATCAATGGGCGTGGATAGCGGTTTGACTCACGGGGATTTCCAAGTCTCCACCCCATTGACG
TCAATGGGAGTTTGTTTTGGCACCAAAATCAACGGGACTTTCCAAAATGTCGTAACAACTCCGCCCCATT
GACGCAAATGGGCGGTAGGCGTGTACGGTGGGAGGTCTATATAAGCAGAGCTGGTTTAGTGAACCGTCAG
ATCCGCTAGCGCTACCGGTGCCACCATGGATAGCACCGAGGCAGTGATCAAGGAGTTCATGCGGTTCAAG
GTGCACATGGAGGGCTCCATGAACGGCCACGAGTTCGAGATCGAGGGCGAGGGCGAGGGCCGCCCCTACG
AGGGCACCCAGACCGCCAAGCTGAGGGTGACCAAGGGTGGCCCCCTGCCCTTCTCCTGGGACATCCTGTC
CCCTCAGTTCATGTACGGCTCCAGGGCCTTCACGAAGCACCCCGCCGACATCCCCGACTACTGGAAGCAG
TCCTTCCCCGAGGGCTTCAAGTGGGAGCGCGTGATGAACTTCGAGGACGGCGGCGCCGTGTCCGTGGCCC
AGGACACCTCCCTGGAGGACGGCACCCTGATCTACAAGGTGAAGCTCCGCGGCACCAACTTCCCTCCTGA
CGGCCCCGTAATGCAGAAGAAGACAATGGGCTGGGAAGCATCCACCGAGCGGTTGTACCCCGAGGACGTC
GTGCTGAAGGGCGACATTAAGATGGCCCTGCGCCTGAAGGACGGCGGCCGCTACCTGGCGGACTTCAAGA
CCACCTACAGGGCCAAGAAGCCCGTGCAGATGCCCGGCGCCTTCAACATCGACCGCAAGTTGGACATCAC
ATCCCACAACGAGGACTACACCGTGGTGGAACAGTACGAACGCTCCGTGGCCCGCCACTCCACCGGCGGC
TCCGGTGGCTCCTTGTACAAGTCCGGACTCAGATCTCGAGCTCAAGCTTCGAATTGCGGTGGTAAGCCTA
TCCCTAACCCTCTCCTCGGTCTCGATTCTACGATCGATTTCGATCAAACAAGTTTGTACAAAAAAGCAGG
CTCCGCGGCCGCCCCCTTCACCATGGCGACTGCGACCCCCGTGCCGCCGCGGATGGGCAGCCGCGCTGGC
GGCCCCACCACGCCGCTGAGCCCCACGCGCCTGTCGCGGCTCCAGGAGAAGGAGGAGCTGCGCGAGCTCA
ATGACCGGCTGGCGGTGTACATCGACAAGGTGCGCAGCCTGGAGACGGAGAACAGCGCGCTGCAGCTGCA
GGTGACGGAGCGCGAGGAGGTGCGCGGCCGTGAGCTCACCGGCCTCAAGGCGCTCTACGAGACCGAGCTG
GCCGACGCGCGACGCGCGCTCGACGACACGGCCCGCGAGCGCGCCAAGCTGCAGATCGAGCTGGGCAAGT
GCAAGGCGGAACACGACCAGCTGCTCCTCAACTATGCTAAGAAGGAATCTGATCTTAATGGCGCCCAGAT
CAAGCTTCGAGAATATGAAGCAGCACTGAATTCGAAAGATGCAGCTCTTGCTACTGCACTTGGTGACAAA
AAAAGTTTAGAGGGAGATTTGGAGGATCTGAAGGATCAGATTGCCCAGTTGGAAGCCTCCTTAGCTGCAG
CCAAAAAACAGTTAGCAGATGAAACTTTACTTAAAGTAGATTTGGAGAATCGTTGTCAGAGCCTTACTGA
GGACTTGGAGTTTCGCAAAAGCATGTATGAAGAGGAGATTAACGAGACCAGAAGGAAGCATGAAACGCGC
TTGGTAGAGGTGGATTCTGGGCGTCAAATTGAGTATGAGTACAAGCTGGCGCAAGCCCTTCATGAGATGA
GAGAGCAACATGATGCCCAAGTGAGGCTGTATAAGGAGGAGCTGGAGCAGACTTACCATGCCAAACTTGA
GAATGCCAGACTGTCATCAGAGATGAATACTTCTACTGTCAACAGTGCCAGGGAAGAACTGATGGAAAGC
CGCATGAGAATTGAGAGCCTTTCATCCCAGCTTTCTAATCTACAGAAAGAGTCTAGAGCATGTTTGGAAA
GGATTCAAGAATTAGAGGACTTGCTTGCTAAAGAAAAAGACAACTCTCGTCGCATGCTGACAGACAAAGA
GAGAGAGATGGCGGAAATAAGGGATCAAATGCAGCAACAGCTGAATGACTATGAACAGCTTCTTGATGTA
AAGTTAGCCCTGGACATGGAAATCAGTGCTTACAGGAAACTCTTACAAGGCGAAGAAGAGAGGTTGAAGC
TGTCTCCAAGCCCTTCTTCCCGTGTGACAGTATCCCGAGCATCCTCAAGTCGTAGTGTACGTACAACTAG
AGGAAAGCGGAAGAGGGTTGATGTGGAAGAATCAGAGGCGAGTAGTAGTGTTAGCATCTCTCATTCCGCC
TCAGCCACTGGAAATGTTTGCATCGAAGAAATTGATGTTGATGGGAAATTTATCCGCTTGAAGAACACTT
CTGAACAGGATCAACCAATGGGAGGCTGGGAGATGATCAGAAAAATTGGAGACACATCAGTCAGTTATAA
ATATACCTCAAGATATGTGCTGAAGGCAGGCCAGACTGTTACAATTTGGGCTGCAAACGCTGGTGTCACA
GCCAGCCCCCCAACTGACCTCATCTGGAAGAACCAGAACTCGTGGGGCACTGGCGAAGATGTGAAGGTTA
TATTGAAAAATTCTCAGGGAGAGGAGGTTGCTCAAAGAAGTACAGTCTTTAAAACAACCATACCTGAAGA
AGAGGAGGAGGAGGAAGAAGCAGCTGGAGTGGTTGTTGAGGAAGAACTTTTCCACCAGCAGGGAACCCCA
AGAGCATCCAATAGAAGCTGTGCAATTATGTAAAAGGGTGGGCGCGCCGACCCAGCTTTCTTGTACAAAG
TGGTTCGATCGAACCGCGGTCTAGACTCGACGGTACCGCGGGCCCGGGATCCACCGGATCTAGATAACTG
ATCATAATCAGCCATACCACATTTGTAGAGGTTTTACTTGCTTTAAAAAACCTCCCACACCTCCCCCTGA
ACCTGAAACATAAAATGAATGCAATTGTTGTTGTTAACTTGTTTATTGCAGCTTATAATGGTTACAAATA
AAGCAATAGCATCACAAATTTCACAAATAAAGCATTTTTTTCACTGCATTCTAGTTGTGGTTTGTCCAAA
CTCATCAATGTATCTTAAGGCGTAAATTGTAAGCGTTAATATTTTGTTAAAATTCGCGTTAAATTTTTGT
TAAATCAGCTCATTTTTTAACCAATAGGCCGAAATCGGCAAAATCCCTTATAAATCAAAAGAATAGACCG
AGATAGGGT
[37 nt withheld, positions 3790-3826]
AAAGAACGTGGACTCCAACGTCAAAGG
[49 nt withheld, positions 3854-3902]
T
[91 nt withheld, positions 3904-3994]
G
[124 nt withheld, positions 3996-4119]
CAGGTGGCACTTTTCGGGGAAATGTGCGCGGAACCCCTATTTGTTTATTTTTCTAAATACATTCAAATAT
GTATCCGCTCATGAGACAATAACCCTGATAAATGCTTCAATAATATTGAAAAAGGAAGAGTCCTGAGGCG
GAAAGAACCAGCTGTGGAATGTGTGTCAGTTAGGGTGTGGAAAGTCCCCAGGCTCCCCAGCAGGCAGAAG
TATGCAAAGCATGCATCTCAATTAGTCAGCAACCAGGTGTGGAAAGTCCCCAGGCTCCCCAGCAGGCAGA
AGTATGCAAAGCATGCATCTCAATTAGTCAGCAACCATAGTCCCGCCCCTAACTCCGCCCATCCCGCCCC
TAACTCCGCCCAGTTCCGCCCATTCTCCGCCCCATGGCTGACTAATTTTTTTTATTTATGCAGAGGCCGA
GGCCGCCTCGGCCTCTGAGCTATTCCAGAAGTAGTGAGGAGGCTTTTTTGGAGGCCTAGGCTTTTGCAAA
GATCGATCAAGAGACAGGATGAGGATCGTTTCGCATGATTGAACAAGATGGATTGCACGCAGGTTCTCCG
GCCGCTTGGGTGGAGAGGCTATTCGGCTATGACTGGGCACAACAGACAATCGGCTGCTCTGATGCCGCCG
TGTTCCGGCTGTCAGCGCAGGGGCGCCCGGTTCTTTTTGTCAAGACCGACCTGTCCGGTGCCCTGAATGA
ACTGCAAGACGAGGCAGCGCGGCTATCGTGGCTGGCCACGACGGGCGTTCCTTGCGCAGCTGTGCTCGAC
GTTGTCACTGAAGCGGGAAGGGACTGGCTGCTATTGGGCGAAGTGCCGGGGCAGGATCTCCTGTCATCTC
ACCTTGCTCCTGCCGAGAAAGTATCCATCATGGCTGATGCAATGCGGCGGCTGCATACGCTTGATCCGGC
TACCTGCCCATTCGACCACCAAGCGAAACATCGCATCGAGCGAGCACGTACTCGGATGGAAGCCGGTCTT
GTCGATCAGGATGATCTGGACGAAGAGCATCAGGGGCTCGCGCCAGCCGAACTGTTCGCCAGGCTCAAGG
CGAGCATGCCCGACGGCGAGGATCTCGTCGTGACCCATGGCGATGCCTGCTTGCCGAATATCATGGTGGA
AAATGGCCGCTTTTCTGGATTCATCGACTGTGGCCGGCTGGGTGTGGCGGACCGCTATCAGGACATAGCG
TTGGCTACCCGTGATATTGCTGAAGAGCTTGGCGGCGAATGGGCTGACCGCTTCCTCGTGCTTTACGGTA
TCGCCGCTCCCGATTCGCAGCGCATCGCCTTCTATCGCCTTCTTGACGAGTTCTTCTGAGCGGGACTCTG
GGGTTCGAAATGACCGACCAAGCGACGCCCAACCTGCCATCACGAGATTTCGATTCCACCGCCGCCTTCT
ATGAAAGGTTGGGCTTCGGAATCGTTTTCCGGGACGCCGGCTGGATGATCCTCCAGCGCGGGGATCTCAT
GCTGGAGTTCTTCGCCCACCCTAGGGGGAGGCTAACTGAAACACGGAAGGAGACAATACCGGAAGGAACC
CGCGCTATGACGGCAATAAAAAGACAGAATAAAACGCACGGTGTTGGGTCGTTTGTTCATAAACGCGGGG
TTCGGTCCCAGGGCTGGCACTCTGTCGATACCCCACCGAGACCCCATTGGGGCCAATACGCCCGCGTTTC
TTCCTTTTCCCCACCCCACCCCCCAAGTTCGGGTGAAGGCCCAGGGCTCGCAGCCAACGTCGGGGCGGCA
GGCCCTGCCATAGCCTCAGGTTACTCATATATACTTTAGATTGATTTAAAACTTCATTTTTAATTTAAAA
GGATCTAGGTGAAGATCCTTTTTGATAATCTCATGACCAAAATCCCTTAACGTGAGTTTTCGTTCCACTG
AGCGTCAGACCCCGTAGAAAAGATCAAAGGATCTTCTTGAGATCCTTTTTTTCTGCGCGTAATCTGCTGC
TTGCAAACAAAAAAACCACCGCTACCAGCGGTGGTTTGTTTGCCGGATCAAGAGCTACCAACTCTTTTTC
CGAAGGTAACTGGCTTCAGCAGAGCGCAGATACCAAATACTGTTCTTCTAGTGTAGCCGTAGTTAGGCCA
CCACTTCAAGAACTCTGTAGCACCGCCTACATACCTCGCTCTGCTAATCCTGTTACCAGTGGCTGCTGCC
AGTGGCGATAAGTCGTGTCTTACCGGGTTGGACTCAAGACGATAGTTACCGGATAAGGCGCAGCGGTCGG
GCTGAACGGGGGGTTCGTGCACACAGCCCAGCTTGGAGCGAACGACCTACACCGAACTGAGATACCTACA
GCGTGAGCTATGAGAAAGCGCCACGCTTCCCGAAGGGAGAAAGGCGGACAGGTATCCGGTAAGCGGCAGG
GTCGGAACAGGAGAGCGCACGAGGGAGCTTCCAGGGGGAAACGCCTGGTATCTTTATAGTCCTGTCGGGT
TTCGCCACCTCTGACTTGAGCGTCGATTTTTGTGATGCTCGTCAGGGGGGCGGAGCCTATGGAAA
